Addgene plasmid #59955: pTHSSd_24
Purpose: PTac T3 sigma fragment expression
Depositing lab: Christopher Voigt. Depositing organization: Massachusetts Institute of Technology. Publication: A 'resource allocator' for transcription based on a highly fragmented T7 RNA polymerase. Segall-Shapiro TH, Meyer AJ, Ellington AD, Sontag ED, Voigt CA. Mol Syst Biol. 2014 Jul 30;10(7):742. 10.15252/msb.20145299 PubMed 25080493.
Backbone
  Vector backbone: pSB3C5
  Vector type: Bacterial Expression
Growth in bacteria
  Bacterial resistance: Spectinomycin, 50 μg/mL
  Growth temperature: 37°C
  Growth strain: DH10B
  Copy number: High Copy
Gene/Insert
  Gene/Insert name: T3 sigma fragment
  Species: Synthetic
  Mutation: N/A
  Promoter: PTac
  Cloning method: Ligation Independent Cloning
  Sequencing primers: 5′ Other; 3′ Other
Terms and licenses: Academic/Nonprofit Terms; Industry Terms: Not Available to Industry
How to cite: pTHSSd_24 was a gift from Christopher Voigt (Addgene plasmid # 59955 ; http://n2t.net/addgene:59955 ; RRID:Addgene_59955)
