[The description below was written by a language model from this plasmid's Addgene catalogue record and the feature table of its GenBank file.]
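Description:
pTHSSd_24 is a 5.2 kb bacterial expression plasmid for E. coli, built on the pSB3C5 backbone, that produces a synthetic "T3 sigma fragment" under IPTG-inducible control. It replicates from a p15A origin, which is compatible with ColE1-type plasmids and so allows co-maintenance with other constructs in a multi-plasmid system. The feature annotation describes p15A as medium copy, whereas the catalogue entry lists the plasmid as high copy. Selection is through the aadA (SmR) gene, an aminoglycoside adenylyltransferase that confers spectinomycin and streptomycin resistance and is followed by a phage T3 early terminator.

The expression cassette begins with the tac promoter, a strong trp/lacUV5 hybrid, followed immediately by a symmetric lac operator optimised for tight repressor binding. A lacI gene carried on the opposite strand supplies the repressor, so transcription stays low until IPTG is added. Downstream of the operator lies the sTRSV hammerhead ribozyme, a self-cleaving element commonly placed as an insulator to cut off the promoter-derived 5' leader and make expression less dependent on upstream context. The sigma fragment coding sequence is not annotated in the feature table. It presumably occupies the unannotated region that spans the plasmid's numbering origin, between the ribozyme and the bidirectional tonB terminator, but the record does not give its boundaries.

The associated publication concerns a transcriptional "resource allocator" based on a highly fragmented T7 RNA polymerase. The plasmid's stated purpose is PTac-driven expression of the T3 sigma fragment, one component of that split-polymerase system.
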