LOCUS       Exported 5222 bp ds-DNA circular SYN 12-MAY-2021
DEFINITION  PTac T3 sigma fragment expression.
ACCESSION   .
VERSION     .
KEYWORDS    pTHSSd_24
SOURCE      synthetic DNA construct
  ORGANISM  synthetic DNA construct
REFERENCE   1 (bases 1 to 5222)
  AUTHORS   Segall-Shapiro TH, Meyer AJ, Ellington AD, Sontag ED, Voigt CA
  TITLE     A 'resource allocator' for transcription based on a highly
            fragmented T7 RNA polymerase.
  JOURNAL   Mol Syst Biol. 2014 Jul 30;10(7):742.
  PUBMED    25080493
REFERENCE   2 (bases 1 to 5222)
  AUTHORS   .
  TITLE     Direct Submission
  JOURNAL   Exported May 12, 2021 from SnapGene Server 1.1.58
            http://www.snapgene.com
FEATURES             Location/Qualifiers
     source          1..5222
                     /organism="synthetic DNA construct"
                     /mol_type="other DNA"
     terminator      1040..1071
                     /label=tonB terminator
                     /note="bidirectional E. coli tonB-P14 transcription
                     terminator"
     rep_origin      1582..2126
                     /direction=RIGHT
                     /label=p15A ori
                     /note="Plasmids containing the medium-copy-number p15A
                     origin of replication can be propagated in E. coli cells
                     that contain a second plasmid with the ColE1 origin. "
     primer_bind     2027..2046
                     /label=pBR322ori-F
                     /note="pBR322 origin, forward primer"
     primer_bind     2243..2260
                     /label=L4440
                     /note="L4440 vector, forward primer"
     CDS             2835..3626
                     /codon_start=1
                     /gene="aadA"
                     /product="aminoglycoside adenylyltransferase (Murphy,
                     1985)"
                     /label=SmR
                     /note="confers resistance to spectinomycin and
                     streptomycin"
                     /translation="MREAVIAEVSTQLSEVVGVIERHLEPTLLAVHLYGSAVDGGLKPH
                     SDIDLLVTVTVRLDETTRRALINDLLETSASPGESEILRAVEVTIVVHDDIIPWRYPAK
                     RELQFGEWQRNDILAGIFEPATIDIDLAILLTKAREHSVALVGPAAEELFDPVPEQDLF
                     EALNETLTLWNSPPDWAGDERNVVLTLSRIWYSAVTGKIAPKDVAADWAMERLPAQYQP
                     VILEARQAYLGQEEDRLASRADQLEEFVHYVKGEITKVVGK"
     terminator      3753..3782
                     /label=T3Te terminator
                     /note="phage T3 early transcription terminator"
     CDS             complement(3845..4927)
                     /codon_start=1
                     /gene="lacI"
                     /product="lac repressor"
                     /label=lacI
                     /note="The lac repressor binds to the lac operator to
                     inhibit transcription in E. coli. This inhibition can be
                     relieved by adding lactose or
                     isopropyl-beta-D-thiogalactopyranoside (IPTG)."
                     /translation="MKPVTLYDVAEYAGVSYQTVSRVVNQASHVSAKTREKVEAAMAEL
                     NYIPNRVAQQLAGKQSLLIGVATSSLALHAPSQIVAAIKSRADQLGASVVVSMVERSGV
                     EACKAAVHNLLAQRVSGLIINYPLDDQDAIAVEAACTNVPALFLDVSDQTPINSIIFSH
                     EDGTRLGVEHLVALGHQQIALLAGPLSSVSARLRLAGWHKYLTRNQIQPIAEREGDWSA
                     MSGFQQTMQMLNEGIVPTAMLVANDQMALGAMRAITESGLRVGADISVVGYDDTEDSSC
                     YIPPLTTIKQDFRLLGQTSVDRLLQLSQGQAVKGNQLLPVSLVKRKTTLAPNTQTASPR
                     ALADSLMQLARQVSRLESGQ"
     primer_bind     4889..4908
                     /label=LacI-R
                     /note="LacI, reverse primer"
     promoter        5062..5090
                     /label=tac promoter
                     /note="strong E. coli promoter; hybrid between the trp and
                     lac UV5 promoters"
     protein_bind    5096..5115
                     /label=lac operator (symmetric)
                     /bound_moiety="lac repressor encoded by lacI"
                     /note="The lac repressor binds to the lac operator to
                     inhibit transcription in E. coli. This inhibition can be
                     relieved by adding lactose or
                     isopropyl-beta-D-thiogalactopyranoside (IPTG). The
                     symmetric lac operator was optimized for tight binding of
                     lac repressor."
     misc_RNA        5131..5180
                     /label=sTRSV HHRz
                     /note="hammerhead ribozyme from the tobacco ringspot virus
                     satellite RNA (Khvorova et al., 2003)"
ORIGIN
        1 atgagcatcg cggcgaccct ggagaacgat ctggcgcgtc tggaaaacga aaacgctcgt
       61 ctcgaaaaag acatcgcgaa cctggaacgt gacctggcga aactggagcg tgaagaagcg
      121 tacttcggag gttcaggtgg taagaacact ggtgaaatct ctgagaaagt caagctgggc
      181 actaaggcac tggctggtca atggctggct tacggtgtta ctcgcagtgt gactaagcgt
      241 tcagtcatga cgctggctta cgggtccaaa gagttcggct tccgtcaaca agtgctggaa
      301 gataccattc agccagctat tgattccggc aagggtctga tgttcactca gccgaatcag
      361 gctgctggat acatggctaa gctgatttgg gaatctgtga gcgtgacggt ggtagctgcg
      421 gttgaagcaa tgaactggct taagtctgct gctaagctgc tggctgctga ggtcaaagat
      481 aagaagactg gagagattct tcgcaagcgt tgcgctgtgc attgggtaac tcctgatggt
      541 ttccctgtgt ggcaggaata caagaagcct attcagaagc gcctggacat gattttcttg
      601 ggtcaatttc gcttgcaacc taccattaac accaacaaag atagcgagat tgatgcacac
      661 aaacaggagt ctggtatcgc tcctaacttt gtacacagcc aagacggtag ccaccttcgt
      721 aagactgtag tgtgggcaca cgagaagtac ggaatcgaat cttttgcact gattcacgac
      781 tccttcggta cgattccggc tgacgctgcg aacctgttca aagcagtgcg cgaaactatg
      841 gttgacacat atgagtcttg tgatgtactg gctgatttct acgaccagtt cgctgaccag
      901 ttgcacgagt ctcaattgga caaaatgcca gcacttccgg ctaaaggtaa cttgaacctc
      961 cgtgacatct tagagtcgga cttcgcgttc gcgtaacgct gcaggagtca ctaagggtta
     1021 gttagttaga ttagcagaaa gtcaaaagcc tccgaccgga ggcttttgac taaaacttcc
     1081 cttggggtta tcattggggc tcactcaaag gcggtaatca gataaaaaaa atccttagct
     1141 ttcgctaagg atgatttctg ctagagatgg aatagactgg atggaggcgg ataaagttgc
     1201 aggaccactt ctgcgctcgg cccttccggc tggctggttt attgctgata aatctggagc
     1261 cggtgagcgt gggtctcgcg gtatcattgc agcactgggg ccagatggta agccctcccg
     1321 tatcgtagtt atctacacga cggggagtca ggcaactatg gatgaacgaa atagacagat
     1381 cgctgagata ggtgcctcac tgattaagca ttggtaactg tcagaccaag tttactcata
     1441 tatactttag attgatttaa aacttcattt ttaatttaaa aggatctagg tgaagatcct
     1501 ttttgataat ctcatgacca aaatccctta acgtgagttt tcgttccact gagcgtcaga
     1561 ccccttaata agatgatctt cttgagatcg ttttggtctg cgcgtaatct cttgctctga
     1621 aaacgaaaaa accgccttgc agggcggttt ttcgaaggtt ctctgagcta ccaactcttt
     1681 gaaccgaggt aactggcttg gaggagcgca gtcaccaaaa cttgtccttt cagtttagcc
     1741 ttaaccggcg catgacttca agactaactc ctctaaatca attaccagtg gctgctgcca
     1801 gtggtgcttt tgcatgtctt tccgggttgg actcaagacg atagttaccg gataaggcgc
     1861 agcggtcgga ctgaacgggg ggttcgtgca tacagtccag cttggagcga actgcctacc
     1921 cggaactgag tgtcaggcgt ggaatgagac aaacgcggcc ataacagcgg aatgacaccg
     1981 gtaaaccgaa aggcaggaac aggagagcgc acgagggagc cgccagggga aacgcctggt
     2041 atctttatag tcctgtcggg tttcgccacc actgatttga gcgtcagatt tcgtgatgct
     2101 tgtcaggggg gcggagccta tggaaaaacg gctttgccgc ggccctctca cttccctgtt
     2161 aagtatcttc ctggcatctt ccaggaaatc tccgccccgt tcgtaagcca tttccgctcg
     2221 ccgcagtcga acgaccgagc gtagcgagtc agtgagcgag gaagcggaat atatcctgta
     2281 tcacatattc tgctgacgca ccggtgcagc cttttttctc ctgccacatg aagcacttca
     2341 ctgacaccct catcagtgcc aacatagtaa gccagtatac actccgctag cgctgaggtc
     2401 tgcctcgtga agaaggtgtt gctgactcat accaggcctg aatcgcccca tcatccagcc
     2461 agaaagtgag ggagccacgg ttgatgagag ctttgttgta ggtggaccag ttggtgattt
     2521 tgaacttttg ctttgccacg gaacggtctg cgttgtcggg aagatgcgtg atctgatcct
     2581 tcaactcagc aaaagttcga tttattcaac aaagccacgt tgtgtctcaa aatctctgat
     2641 gttacattgc acaagataaa aatatatcat catgaacaat aaaactgtct gcttacataa
     2701 acagtaatac aaggggtgtt tactagaggt tgatcgggca cgtaagaggt tccaactttc
     2761 accataatga aataagatca ctaccgggcg tattttttga gttatcgaga ttttcaggag
     2821 ctaaggaagc taaaatgagg gaagcggtga tcgccgaagt atcgactcaa ctatcagagg
     2881 tagttggcgt catcgagcgc catctcgaac cgacgttgct ggccgtacat ttgtacggct
     2941 ccgcagtgga tggcggcctg aagccacaca gtgatattga tttgctggtt acggtgaccg
     3001 taaggcttga tgaaacaacg cggcgagctt tgatcaacga ccttttggaa acttcggctt
     3061 cccctggaga gagcgagatt ctccgcgctg tagaagtcac cattgttgtg cacgacgaca
     3121 tcattccgtg gcgttatcca gctaagcgcg aactgcaatt tggagaatgg cagcgcaatg
     3181 acattcttgc aggtatcttc gagccagcca cgatcgacat tgatctggct atcttgctga
     3241 caaaagcaag agaacatagc gttgccttgg taggtccagc ggcggaggaa ctctttgatc
     3301 cggttcctga acaggatcta tttgaggcgc taaatgaaac cttaacgcta tggaactcgc
     3361 cgcccgactg ggctggcgat gagcgaaatg tagtgcttac gttgtcccgc atttggtaca
     3421 gcgcagtaac cggcaaaatc gcgccgaagg atgtcgctgc cgactgggca atggagcgcc
     3481 tgccggccca gtatcagccc gtcatacttg aagctagaca ggcttatctt ggacaagaag
     3541 aagatcgctt ggcctcgcgc gcagatcagt tggaagaatt tgtccactac gtgaaaggcg
     3601 agatcaccaa ggtagtcggc aaataatact agctccggca aaaaaacggg caaggtgtca
     3661 ccaccctgcc ctttttcttt aaaaccgaaa agattacttc gcgtttgcca cctgacgtct
     3721 aagaaaagga atattcagca atttgcccgt gccgaagaaa ggcccacccg tgaaggtgag
     3781 ccagtgagtt gattgctacg taatgtcggc caattcgcgc taacttacat taattgcgtt
     3841 gcgctcactg cccgctttcc agtcgggaaa cctgtcgtgc cagctgcatt aatgaatcgg
     3901 ccaacgcgcg gggagaggcg gtttgcgtat tgggcgccag ggtggttttt cttttcacca
     3961 gtgagactgg caacagctga ttgcccttca ccgcctggcc ctgagagagt tgcagcaagc
     4021 ggtccacgct ggtttgcccc agcaggcgaa aatcctgttt gatggtggtt aacggcggga
     4081 tataacatga gctatcttcg gtatcgtcgt atcccactac cgagatatcc gcaccaacgc
     4141 gcagcccgga ctcggtaatg gcgcgcattg cgcccagcgc catctgatcg ttggcaacca
     4201 gcatcgcagt gggaacgatg ccctcattca gcatttgcat ggtttgttga aaaccggaca
     4261 tggcactcca gtcgccttcc cgttccgcta tcggctgaat ttgattgcga gtgagatatt
     4321 tatgccagcc agccagacgc agacgcgccg agacagaact taatgggccc gctaacagcg
     4381 cgatttgctg gtgacccaat gcgaccagat gctccacgcc cagtcgcgta ccgtcctcat
     4441 gggagaaaat aatactgttg atgggtgtct ggtcagagac atcaagaaat aacgccggaa
     4501 cattagtgca ggcagcttcc acagcaatgg catcctggtc atccagcgga tagttaatga
     4561 tcagcccact gacgcgttgc gcgagaagat tgtgcaccgc cgctttacag gcttcgacgc
     4621 cgcttcgttc taccatcgac accaccacgc tggcacccag ttgatcggcg cgagatttaa
     4681 tcgccgcgac aatttgcgac ggcgcgtgca gggccagact ggaggtggca acgccaatca
     4741 gcaacgactg tttgcccgcc agttgttgtg ccacgcggtt gggaatgtaa ttcagctccg
     4801 ccatcgccgc ttccactttt tcccgcgttt tcgcagaaac gtggctggcc tggttcacca
     4861 cgcgggaaac ggtctgataa gagacaccgg catactctgc gacatcgtat aacgttactg
     4921 gtttcatatt caccaccctg aattgactct cttccgggcg ctatcatgcc ataccgcgaa
     4981 aggttttgcg ccattcgatg gcgcgccgct tcgtcaggcc acatagcttt cttgttctga
     5041 tcggaacgat cgttggctgt gttgacaatt aatcatcggc tcgtataatg tgtggaattg
     5101 tgagcgctca caattctatg gactatgttt ctgtcaccgg atgtgctttc cggtctgatg
     5161 agtccgtgag gacgaaacag cctctacaaa taattttgtt taatcacaca ggaaagtact
     5221 ag
//
