>Addgene plasmid #59955 | pTHSSd_24 | depositor partial sequence | sequence record 95198 | T3 sigma fragment
ATGAGCATCGCGGCGACCCTGGAGAACGATCTGGCGCGTCTGGAAAACGAAAACGCTCGTCTCGAAAAAG
ACATCGCGAACCTGGAACGTGACCTGGCGAAACTGGAGCGTGAAGAAGCGTACTTCGGAGGTTCAGGTGG
TAAGAACACTGGTGAAATCTCTGAGAAAGTCAAGCTGGGCACTAAGGCACTGGCTGGTCAATGGCTGGCT
TACGGTGTTACTCGCAGTGTGACTAAGCGTTCAGTCATGACGCTGGCTTACGGGTCCAAAGAGTTCGGCT
TCCGTCAACAAGTGCTGGAAGATACCATTCAGCCAGCTATTGATTCCGGCAAGGGTCTGATGTTCACTCA
GCCGAATCAGGCTGCTGGATACATGGCTAAGCTGATTTGGGAATCTGTGAGCGTGACGGTGGTAGCTGCG
GTTGAAGCAATGAACTGGCTTAAGTCTGCTGCTAAGCTGCTGGCTGCTGAGGTCAAAGATAAGAAGACTG
GAGAGATTCTTCGCAAGCGTTGCGCTGTGCATTGGGTAACTCCTGATGGTTTCCCTGTGTGGCAGGAATA
CAAGAAGCCTATTCAGAAGCGCCTGGACATGATTTTCTTGGGTCAATTTCGCTTGCAACCTACCATTAAC
ACCAACAAAGATAGCGAGATTGATGCACACAAACAGGAGTCTGGTATCGCTCCTAACTTTGTACACAGCC
AAGACGGTAGCCACCTTCGTAAGACTGTAGTGTGGGCACACGAGAAGTACGGAATCGAATCTTTTGCACT
GATTCACGACTCCTTCGGTACGATTCCGGCTGACGCTGCGAACCTGTTCAAAGCAGTGCGCGAAACTATG
GTTGACACATATGAGTCTTGTGATGTACTGGCTGATTTCTACGACCAGTTCGCTGACCAGTTGCACGAGT
CTCAATTGGACAAAATGCCAGCACTTCCGGCTAAAGGTAACTTGAACCTCCGTGACATCTTAGAGTCGGA
CTTCGCGTTCGCG
