>Addgene plasmid #59955 | pTHSSd_24 | addgene partial sequence | sequence record 96562 | LacI-R 5'-GGCATACTCTGCGACATCGT-3'
ATTGACTCTCTTCCGGGCGCTATCATGCCATACCGCGAAAGGTTTTGCGCCATTCGATGGCGCGCCGCTT
CGTCAGGCCACATAGCTTTCTTGTTCTGATCGGAACGATCGTTGGCTGTGTTGACAATTAATCATCGGCT
CGTATAATGTGTGGAATTGTGAGCGCTCACAATTCTATGGACTATGTTTCTGTCACCGGATGTGCTTTCC
GGTCTGATGAGTCCGTGAGGACGAAACAGCCTCTACAAATAATTTTGTTTAATCACACAGGAAAGTACTA
GATGAGCATCGCGGCGACCCTGGAGAACGATCTGGCGCGTCTGGAAAACGAAAACGCTCGTCTCGAAAAA
GACATCGCGAACCTGGAACGTGACCTGGCGAAACTGGAGCGTGAAGAAGCGTACTTCGGAGGTTCAGGTG
GTAAGAACACTGGTGAAATCTCTGAGAAAGTCAAGCTGGGCACTAAGGCACTGGCTGGTCAATGGCTGGC
TTACGGTGTTACTCGCAGTGTGACTAAGCGTTCAGTCATGACGCTGGCTTACGGGTCCAAAGAGTTCGGC
TTCCGTCAACAAGTGCTGGAAGATACCATTCAGCCAGCTATTGATTCCGGCAAGGGTCTGATGTTCACTC
AGCCGAATCAGGCTGCTGGATACATGGCTAAGCTGATTTGGGAATCTGTGAGCGTGACGGTGGTAGCTGC
GGTTGAAGCAATGAACTGGCTTAAGTCTGCTGCTAAGCTGCTGGCTGCTGAGGTCAAAGATAAGAAGACT
GGAGAGATTCTTCGCAAGCGTTGCGCTGTGCATTGGGTAACTCCTGATGG
