>Addgene plasmid #59955 | pTHSSd_24 | addgene partial sequence | sequence record 96638 | pBbC6c-R 5'-ATTACCGCCTTTGAGTGAGC-3'
AGCCTCCGGTCGGAGGCTTTTGACTTTCTGCTAATCTAACTAACTAACCCTTAGTGACTCCTGCAGCGTT
ACGCGAACGCGAAGTCCGACTCTAAGATGTCACGGAGGTTCAAGTTACCTTTAGCCGGAAGTGCTGGCAT
TTTGTCCAATTGAGACTCGTGCAACTGGTCAGCGAACTGGTCGTAGAAATCAGCCAGTACATCACAAGAC
TCATATGTGTCAACCATAGTTTCGCGCACTGCTTTGAACAGGTTCGCAGCGTCAGCCGGAATCGTACCGA
AGGAGTCGTGAATCAGTGCAAAAGATTCGATTCCGTACTTCTCGTGTGCCCACACTACAGTCTTACGAAG
GTGGCTACCGTCTTGGCTGTGTACAAAGTTAGGAGCGATACCAGACTCCTGTTTGTGTGCATCAATCTCG
CTATCTTTGTTGGTGTTAATGGTAGGTTGCAAGCGAAATTGACCCAAGAAAATCATGTCCAGGCGCTTCT
GAATAGGCTTCTTGTATTCCTGCCACACAGGGAAACCATCAGGAGTTACCCAATGCACAGCGCAACGCTT
GCGAAGAATCTCTCCAGTCTTCTTATCTTTGACCTCAGCAGCCAGCAGCTTAGCAGCAGACTTAAGCCAG
TTCATTGCTTCAACCGCAGCTACCACCGTCACGCTCACAGATTCCCAAATCAGCTTAGCCATGTATCCAG
CAGCCTGATTCGGCTGAGTGAACATCAG
